Addgene plasmid #143388: TFORF2904
Purpose: Lentiviral vector for overexpressing transcription factor ORFs with unique 24-bp barcodes. Barcodes facilitate identification of transcription factors in pooled screens.
Depositing lab: Feng Zhang. Depositing organization: Broad Institute. Publication: A transcription factor atlas of directed differentiation. Joung J, Ma S, Tay T, Geiger-Schuller KR, Kirchgatterer PC, Verdine VK, Guo B, Arias-Garcia MA, Allen WE, Singh A, Kuksenko O, Abudayyeh OO, Gootenberg JS, Fu Z, Macrae RK, Buenrostro JD, Regev A, Zhang F. Cell. 2023 Jan 5;186(1):209-229.e26. doi: 10.1016/j.cell.2022.11.026. PubMed 36608654.
Backbone
  Vector backbone: pLX_TRC317
  Backbone manufacturer: Broad Institute Genetic Perturbation Platform
  Backbone size w/o insert (bp): 8264
  Vector type: Mammalian Expression, Lentiviral
  Selectable markers: Puromycin
Growth in bacteria
  Bacterial resistance: Ampicillin, 100 μg/mL
  Growth temperature: 37°C
  Growth strain: NEB Stable
  Copy number: High Copy
Gene/Insert
  Gene/Insert name: DACH1
  Species: H. sapiens (human)
  Insert size (bp): 2222
  Entrez Gene: DACH1 (a.k.a. DACH)
  Promoter: EF1a
  Cloning method: Unknown
  Sequencing primers: 5′ GGGTGGAGACTGAAGTTAGGCCAG; 3′ CACATAGCGTAAAAGGAGCAACATAG
Terms and licenses: Academic/Nonprofit Terms; Industry Terms: Not Available to Industry
Depositor comments: NM_080759,ENST00000613252 . The transcription factor ORF portion of this plasmid was synthesized by Genewiz. Please test multiple small colonies in case of plasmid recombination. To make this collection available in a timely manner, a portion of this collection was not fully sequenced by Addgene. If an Addgene verified full plasmid sequence is not available, please contact us prior to placing an order to request the full sequence.
How to cite: TFORF2904 was a gift from Feng Zhang (Addgene plasmid # 143388 ; http://n2t.net/addgene:143388 ; RRID:Addgene_143388)
