[The description below was written by a language model from this plasmid's Addgene catalogue record and pLannotate feature annotations shown in this document.]
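Description:
TFORF2904 is a lentiviral mammalian expression plasmid built on the pLX_TRC317 backbone, carrying the human transcription factor DACH1 as one member of a barcoded transcription factor ORF collection. It is propagated in E. coli through a high-copy ColE1/pUC-type origin with ampicillin selection (AmpR), and it also retains an f1 origin and remnants of a lac/T7/T3 cloning region. The depositor notes a risk of recombination, a common issue with repeat-containing LTR vectors. The sequenced record is about 10.5 kb, consistent with the stated backbone plus a roughly 2.2 kb insert.

The viral portion has a third-generation, self-inactivating layout. An RSV promoter drives a truncated HIV-1 5' LTR, followed by the Ψ packaging signal with a gag fragment, the RRE for Rev-dependent export of the genomic RNA, a cPPT/CTS element and a ΔU3 3' LTR that inactivates LTR promoter activity after integration. An SV40 polyadenylation signal lies downstream of the 3' LTR. Within the transfer cassette, an SV40 early promoter/origin region precedes a puromycin N-acetyltransferase gene for selecting transduced cells. Downstream, the strong constitutive EF-1α promoter drives the DACH1 ORF, which was made synthetically. A WPRE follows the ORF to enhance transcript stability and expression.

According to the record, each construct in the collection carries a unique 24-bp barcode, although the feature table does not annotate it. The short U6 promoter fragment called between the ORF and the WPRE is probably only a partial sequence match rather than a functional Pol III unit. The construct is intended for overexpressing DACH1, a regulator of organogenesis that works with SIX-family factors. The barcode allows the ORF to be identified in pooled screens, such as those for directed differentiation.
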