Features (pLannotate 1.2.2; 31 found; start..end, strand, type, name):
      5..231     +  promoter       RSV promoter: Rous sarcoma virus enhancer/promoter
    232..412     +  LTR            5' LTR (truncated): truncated 5' long terminal repeat (LTR) from HIV-1
    459..584     +  misc_feature   HIV-1 Ψ: packaging signal of human immunodeficiency virus type 1
    568..931     +  CDS            HIV-1 gag (fragment): gag protein from human immunodeficiency virus 1; gag
   1077..1310    +  misc_feature   RRE: The Rev response element (RRE) of HIV-1 allows for Rev-dependent mRNA export from the nucleus to the cytoplasm.
   1687..1713    +  CDS            Rev (fragment): human immunodeficiency virus 1 (HIV-1) Rev protein; rev; enhances nuclear export of unspliced and incompletely spliced viral mRNAs
   1720..1743    +  promoter       SV40 promoter (fragment): SV40 early promoter
   1744..1815    +  promoter       SV40 promoter (fragment): SV40 enhancer and early promoter
   1839..1974    +  rep_origin     SV40 ori: SV40 origin of replication
   2020..2616    +  CDS            PuroR (fragment): puromycin N-acetyltransferase; pac from Streptomyces; confers resistance to puromycin
   2665..2782    +  misc_feature   cPPT/CTS: central polypurine tract and central termination sequence of HIV-1
   2847..2913    +  CDS            small t antigen (fragment): SV40 (simian virus 40) small t antigen
   2920..4098    +  promoter       EF-1α promoter: strong constitutive promoter for human elongation factor EF-1α
   4115..6232    +  CDS            DACH1 (fragment): DACH1_HUMAN - Also known as DACH. Experimental evidence at protein level: Swiss-Prot protein existence level 1. Transcription factor that is involved in regulation of organogenesis. Seems to be a regulator of SIX1, SIX6 and probably SIX5. Corepression of precursor cell proliferation in myoblasts by SIX1 is switched to coactivation through recruitment of EYA3 to the SIX1-DACH1 complex. Transcriptional activation seems also to involve association of CREBBP. Seems to act as a corepressor of SIX6 in regulating proliferation by directly repressing cyclin-dependent kinase inhibitors, including the p
   6248..6301    +  promoter       U6 promoter (fragment): RNA polymerase III promoter for human U6 snRNA
   6343..6931    +  misc_feature   WPRE: woodchuck hepatitis virus posttranscriptional regulatory element
   6982..7001    +  misc_feature   cPPT/CTS (fragment): central polypurine tract and central termination sequence of HIV-1
   7003..7236    +  LTR            3' LTR (ΔU3): self-inactivating 3' long terminal repeat (LTR) from HIV-1
   7314..7435    +  polyA_signal   SV40 poly(A) signal: SV40 polyadenylation signal
   7475..7610    +  rep_origin     SV40 ori: SV40 origin of replication
   7631..7649    -  promoter       T7 promoter: promoter for bacteriophage T7 RNA polymerase
   7657..7812    +  CDS            lacZα (fragment): LacZα fragment of β-galactosidase; lacZ fragment
   7817..8245    +  rep_origin     f1 ori (sequence partly withheld): f1 bacteriophage origin of replication; arrow indicates direction of (+) strand synthesis
   8298..8402    +  promoter       AmpR promoter: bla
   8403..9263    +  CDS            AmpR: β-lactamase; bla; confers resistance to ampicillin, carbenicillin, and related antibiotics
   9434..10022   +  rep_origin     ori: high-copy-number ColE1/pMB1/pBR322/pUC origin of replication
  10205..10297   +  CDS            lacI (fragment): lac repressor; lacI; The lac repressor binds to the lac operator to inhibit transcription in E. coli. This inhibition can be relieved by adding lactose or isopropyl-β-D-thiogalactopyranoside (IPTG).
  10310..10331   +  protein_bind   CAP binding site: CAP binding activates transcription in the presence of cAMP. E. coli catabolite activator protein
  10346..10376   +  promoter       lac promoter: promoter for the E. coli lac operon
  10384..10400   +  protein_bind   lac operator: The lac repressor binds to the lac operator to inhibit transcription in E. coli. This inhibition can be relieved by adding lactose or isopropyl-β-D-thiogalactopyranoside (IPTG). lac repressor encoded by lacI
  10445..10463   +  promoter       T3 promoter: promoter for bacteriophage T3 RNA polymerase
>Addgene plasmid #143388 | TFORF2904 | addgene full sequence | sequence record 400329 | Addgene NGS Result
TTAATGTAGTCTTATGCAATACTCTTGTAGTCTTGCAACATGGTAACGATGAGTTAGCAACATGCCTTAC
AAGGAGAGAAAAAGCACCGTGCATGCCGATTGGTGGAAGTAAGGTGGTACGATCGTGCCTTATTAGGAAG
GCAACAGACGGGTCTGACATGGATTGGACGAACCACTGAATTGCCGCATTGCAGAGATATTGTATTTAAG
TGCCTAGCTCGATACATAAACGGGTCTCTCTGGTTAGACCAGATCTGAGCCTGGGAGCTCTCTGGCTAAC
TAGGGAACCCACTGCTTAAGCCTCAATAAAGCTTGCCTTGAGTGCTTCAAGTAGTGTGTGCCCGTCTGTT
GTGTGACTCTGGTAACTAGAGATCCCTCAGACCCTTTTAGTCAGTGTGGAAAATCTCTAGCAGTGGCGCC
CGAACAGGGACTTGAAAGCGAAAGGGAAACCAGAGGAGCTCTCTCGACGCAGGACTCGGCTTGCTGAAGC
GCGCACGGCAAGAGGCGAGGGGCGGCGACTGGTGAGTACGCCAAAAATTTTGACTAGCGGAGGCTAGAAG
GAGAGAGATGGGTGCGAGAGCGTCAGTATTAAGCGGGGGAGAATTAGATCGCGATGGGAAAAAATTCGGT
TAAGGCCAGGGGGAAAGAAAAAATATAAATTAAAACATATAGTATGGGCAAGCAGGGAGCTAGAACGATT
CGCAGTTAATCCTGGCCTGTTAGAAACATCAGAAGGCTGTAGACAAATACTGGGACAGCTACAACCATCC
CTTCAGACAGGATCAGAAGAACTTAGATCATTATATAATACAGTAGCAACCCTCTATTGTGTGCATCAAA
GGATAGAGATAAAAGACACCAAGGAAGCTTTAGACAAGATAGAGGAAGAGCAAAACAAAAGTAAGACCAC
CGCACAGCAAGCGGCCGCTGATCTTCAGACCTGGAGGAGGAGATATGAGGGACAATTGGAGAAGTGAATT
ATATAAATATAAAGTAGTAAAAATTGAACCATTAGGAGTAGCACCCACCAAGGCAAAGAGAAGAGTGGTG
CAGAGAGAAAAAAGAGCAGTGGGAATAGGAGCTTTGTTCCTTGGGTTCTTGGGAGCAGCAGGAAGCACTA
TGGGCGCAGCGTCAATGACGCTGACGGTACAGGCCAGACAATTATTGTCTGGTATAGTGCAGCAGCAGAA
CAATTTGCTGAGGGCTATTGAGGCGCAACAGCATCTGTTGCAACTCACAGTCTGGGGCATCAAGCAGCTC
CAGGCAAGAATCCTGGCTGTGGAAAGATACCTAAAGGATCAACAGCTCCTGGGGATTTGGGGTTGCTCTG
GAAAACTCATTTGCACCACTGCTGTGCCTTGGAATGCTAGTTGGAGTAATAAATCTCTGGAACAGATTTG
GAATCACACGACCTGGATGGAGTGGGACAGAGAAATTAACAATTACACAAGCTTAATACACTCCTTAATT
GAAGAATCGCAAAACCAGCAAGAAAAGAATGAACAAGAATTATTGGAATTAGATAAATGGGCAAGTTTGT
GGAATTGGTTTAACATAACAAATTGGCTGTGGTATATAAAATTATTCATAATGATAGTAGGAGGCTTGGT
AGGTTTAAGAATAGTTTTTGCTGTACTTTCTATAGTGAATAGAGTTAGGCAGGGATATTCACCATTATCG
TTTCAGACCCACCTCCCAACCCCGAGGGGACCCATGCATTGCATCTCAATTAGTCAGCAACCAGGTGTGG
AAAGTCCCCAGGCTCCCCAGCAGGCAGAAGTATGCAAAGCATGCGTCTCAATTAGTCAGCAACCATAGTC
CCGCCCCTAACTCCGCCCATCCCGCCCCTAACTCCGCCCAGTTCCGCCCATTCTCCGCCCCATGGCTGAC
TAATTTTTTTTATTTATGCAGAGGCCGAGGCCGCCTCGGCCTCTGAGCTATTCCAGAAGTAGTGAGGAGG
CTTTTTTGGAGGCCTAGGCTTTTGCAAAAAGCTTTCTAGAGGTACCACCGGAGCTTACCATGACCGAGTA
CAAGCCCACGGTGCGCCTCGCCACCCGCGACGACGTCCCCAGGGCCGTACGCACCCTCGCCGCCGCGTTC
GCCGACTACCCCGCCACGCGCCACACCGTCGATCCGGACCGCCACATCGAGCGGGTCACCGAGCTGCAAG
AACTCTTCCTCACGCGCGTCGGGCTCGACATCGGCAAGGTGTGGGTCGCGGACGACGGCGCCGCCGTGGC
GGTCTGGACCACGCCGGAGAGCGTCGAAGCGGGGGCGGTGTTCGCCGAGATCGGCCCGCGCATGGCCGAG
TTGAGCGGTTCCCGGCTGGCCGCGCAGCAACAGATGGAAGGCCTCCTGGCGCCGCACCGGCCCAAGGAGC
CCGCGTGGTTCCTGGCCACCGTCGGCGTCTCGCCCGACCACCAGGGCAAGGGTCTGGGCAGCGCCGTCGT
GCTCCCCGGAGTGGAGGCGGCCGAGCGCGCCGGGGTGCCCGCCTTCCTGGAGACCTCCGCGCCCCGCAAC
CTCCCCTTCTACGAGCGGCTCGGCTTCACCGTCACCGCCGACGTCGAGGTGCCCGAAGGACCGCGCACCT
GGTGCATGACCCGCAAGCCCGGTGCCAGTTAACGAATTCTAGATCTTGAGACAAATGGCAGTATTCATCC
ACAATTTTAAAAGAAAAGGGGGGATTGGGGGGTACAGTGCAGGGGAAAGAATAGTAGACATAATAGCAAC
AGACATACAAACTAAAGAATTACAAAAACAAATTACAAAAATTCAAAATTTTCGGGTTTATTACAGGGAC
AGCAGAGATCCACTTTGGCGCCGGCTCGAGGCCTGCAGGTGCAAAGATGGATAAAGTTTTAAACAGAGAG
GAATCTTTGCAGCTAATGGACCTTCTAGGTCTTGAAAGGAGTGGGAATTGGCTCCGGTGCCCGTCAGTGG
GCAGAGCGCACATCGCCCACAGTCCCCGAGAAGTTGGGGGGAGGGGTCGGCAATTGAACCGGTGCCTAGA
GAAGGTGGCGCGGGGTAAACTGGGAAAGTGATGTCGTGTACTGGCTCCGCCTTTTTCCCGAGGGTGGGGG
AGAACCGTATATAAGTGCAGTAGTCGCCGTGAACGTTCTTTTTCGCAACGGGTTTGCCGCCAGAACACAG
GTAAGTGCCGTGTGTGGTTCCCGCGGGCCTGGCCTCTTTACGGGTTATGGCCCTTGCGTGCCTTGAATTA
CTTCCACCTGGCTGCAGTACGTGATTCTTGATCCCGAGCTTCGGGTTGGAAGTGGGTGGGAGAGTTCGAG
GCCTTGCGCTTAAGGAGCCCCTTCGCCTCGTGCTTGAGTTGAGGCCTGGCCTGGGCGCTGGGGCCGCCGC
GTGCGAATCTGGTGGCACCTTCGCGCCTGTCTCGCTGCTTTCGATAAGTCTCTAGCCATTTAAAATTTTT
GATGACCTGCTGCGACGCTTTTTTTCTGGCAAGATAGTCTTGTAAATGCGGGCCAAGATCTGCACACTGG
TATTTCGGTTTTTGGGGCCGCGGGCGGCGACGGGGCCCGTGCGTCCCAGCGCACATGTTCGGCGAGGCGG
GGCCTGCGAGCGCGGCCACCGAGAATCGGACGGGGGTAGTCTCAAGCTGGCCGGCCTGCTCTGGTGCCTG
GCCTCGCGCCGCCGTGTATCGCCCCGCCCTGGGCGGCAAGGCTGGCCCGGTCGGCACCAGTTGCGTGAGC
GGAAAGATGGCCGCTTCCCGGCCCTGCTGCAGGGAGCTCAAAATGGAGGACGCGGCGCTCGGGAGAGCGG
GCGGGTGAGTCACCCACACAAAGGAAAAGGGCCTTTCCGTCCTCAGCCGTCGCTTCATGTGACTCCACGG
AGTACCGGGCGCCGTCCAGGCACCTCGATTAGTTCTCGAGCTTTTGGAGTACGTCGTCTTTAGGTTGGGG
GGAGGGGTTTTATGCGATGGAGTTTCCCCACACTGAGTGGGTGGAGACTGAAGTTAGGCCAGCTTGGCAC
TTGATGTAATTCTCCTTGGAATTTGCCCTTTTTGAGTTTGGATCTTGGTTCATTCTCAAGCCTCAGACAG
TGGTTCAAAGTTTTTTTCTTCCATTTCAGGTGTCGTGAGGCTAGCACCGCCACCATGGCAGTGCCGGCGG
CTTTGATCCCTCCGACCCAGCTGGTCCCCCCTCAACCCCCAATCTCCACGTCTGCTTCCTCCTCTGGCAC
CACCACCTCCACCTCTTCGGCGACTTCGTCTCCGGCTCCTTCCATCGGACCCCCGGCGTCCTCTGGGCCA
ACTCTGTTCCGCCCGGAGCCCATCGCTTCGGCGGCGGCGGCGGCGGCCACAGTCACCTCTACCGGCGGCG
GCGGCGGCGGCGGCGGCAGCGGAGGCGGCGGCGGCAGCAGCGGCAACGGAGGCGGCGGTGGCGGCGGCGG
CGGTGGCAGCAACTGCAACCCCAACCTGGCGGCCGCGAGCAACGGCAGCGGCGGCGGCGGCGGCGGCATC
AGCGCTGGCGGCGGCGTCGCTTCCAGCACCCCCATCAACGCCAGCACCGGCAGCAGCAGCAGCAGCAGTA
GCAGCAGCAGCAGCAGCAGCAGTAGTAGCAGCAGCAGCAGTAGCAGCAGCAGCTGCGGCCCCCTCCCCGG
GAAACCCGTGTACTCAACCCCGTCCCCAGTGGAAAACACCCCTCAGAATAATGAGTGCAAAATGGTGGAT
CTGAGGGGGGCCAAAGTGGCTTCCTTCACGGTGGAGGGCTGCGAGCTGATCTGCCTGCCCCAGGCTTTCG
ACCTGTTCCTGAAGCACTTGGTGGGGGGCTTGCATACGGTCTACACCAAGCTGAAGCGGCTGGAGATCAC
GCCGGTGGTGTGCAATGTGGAACAAGTTCGCATCCTGAGGGGACTGGGCGCCATCCAGCCAGGAGTGAAC
CGCTGCAAACTCATCTCCAGGAAGGACTTCGAGACCCTCTACAATGACTGCACCAACGCAAGTTCTAGAC
CTGGAAGGCCTCCTAAGAGGACTCAAAGTGTCACCTCCCCAGAGAACTCTCACATCATGCCGCATTCTGT
CCCTGGTCTCATGTCTCCTGGGATAATTCCACCAACAGGTCTGACAGCAGCCGCTGCAGCAGCTGCTGCT
GCTACCAATGCAGCTATTGCTGAAGCAATGAAGGTGAAAAAAATCAAATTAGAAGCCATGAGCAACTATC
ATGCCAGTAATAACCAACATGGAGCAGACTCTGAAAACGGGGACATGAATTCAAGTGTCGGACTGGAACT
TCCTTTTATGATGATGCCCCACCCTCTAATTCCTGTCAGCCTACCTCCAGCATCTGTCACCATGGCAATG
AGCCAGATGAACCACCTCAGCACCATTGCAAATATGGCAGCAGCAGCACAAGTTCAGAGTCCCCCATCCA
GAGTTGAGACATCAGTTATTAAGGAGCGTGTTCCTGATAGCCCCTCACCTGCCCCCTCTCTGGAGGAGGG
GAGAAGGCCTGGCAGTCACCCATCATCACATCGCAGCAGCAGCGTGTCCAGCTCCCCTGCTCGGACTGAG
AGCTCTTCTGACAGAATCCCGGTCCATCAGAATGGGTTGTCCATGAACCAGATGCTGATGGGCTTATCAC
CAAATGTACTTCCTGGGCCCAAAGAGGGAGATTTGGCCGGTCATGACATGGGACATGAGTCAAAAAGGAT
GCATATTGAAAAAGATGAGACCCCGCTTTCTACACCAACCGCAAGAGACAGCCTTGACAAACTCTCTCTA
ACTGGGCATGGACAACCACTGCCTCCAGGTTTTCCATCTCCTTTTCTGTTTCCTGATGGACTGTCTTCCA
TCGAGACTCTTCTGACTAACATACAGGGGCTGTTGAAAGTTGCCATAGATAATGCCAGAGCTCAAGAGAA
ACAGGTCCAACTGGAAAAAACTGAGCTGAAGATGGATTTTTTAAGGGAAAGAGAACTAAGGGAAACACTT
GAGAAGCAGTTGGCTATGGAACAAAAGAATAGAGCCATAGTTCAAAAGAGGCTAAAGAAGGAGAAGAAGG
CAAAGAGAAAATTGCAGGAAGCACTTGAGTTTGAGACGAAACGGCGTGAACAAGCAGAACAGACGCTAAA
ACAGGCAGCTTCAACAGATAGTCTCAGGGTCTTAAATGACTCTCTGACCCCAGAGATAGAGGCTGACCGC
AGTGGCGGCAGAACAGATGCTGAAAGGACAATACAAGATGGAAGACTGTATTTGAAAACTACTGTCATGT
ACTAGTAATGAACTAGTCCGTAACTTGAAAGTATTTCGATTTCTTGGCTTTATATATCTTGTGGAAAGGA
CGAGGCTTATAGTCGTAGGCGGGTGCCACGCGTTAAGTCGACAATCAACCTCTGGATTACAAAATTTGTG
AAAGATTGACTGGTATTCTTAACTATGTTGCTCCTTTTACGCTATGTGGATACGCTGCTTTAATGCCTTT
GTATCATGCTATTGCTTCCCGTATGGCTTTCATTTTCTCCTCCTTGTATAAATCCTGGTTGCTGTCTCTT
TATGAGGAGTTGTGGCCCGTTGTCAGGCAACGTGGCGTGGTGTGCACTGTGTTTGCTGACGCAACCCCCA
CTGGTTGGGGCATTGCCACCACCTGTCAGCTCCTTTCCGGGACTTTCGCTTTCCCCCTCCCTATTGCCAC
GGCGGAACTCATCGCCGCCTGCCTTGCCCGCTGCTGGACAGGGGCTCGGCTGTTGGGCACTGACAATTCC
GTGGTGTTGTCGGGGAAATCATCGTCCTTTCCTTGGCTGCTCGCCTGTGTTGCCACCTGGATTCTGCGCG
GGACGTCCTTCTGCTACGTCCCTTCGGCCCTCAATCCAGCGGACCTTCCTTCCCGCGGCCTGCTGCCGGC
TCTGCGGCCTCTTCCGCGTCTTCGCCTTCGCCCTCAGACGAGTCGGATCTCCCTTTGGGCCGCCTCCCCG
CGTCGACTTTAAGACCAATGACTTACAAGGCAGCTGTAGATCTTAGCCACTTTTTAAAAGAAAAGGGGGG
ACTGGAAGGGCTAATTCACTCCCAACGAAGACAAGATCTGCTTTTTGCTTGTACTGGGTCTCTCTGGTTA
GACCAGATCTGAGCCTGGGAGCTCTCTGGCTAACTAGGGAACCCACTGCTTAAGCCTCAATAAAGCTTGC
CTTGAGTGCTTCAAGTAGTGTGTGCCCGTCTGTTGTGTGACTCTGGTAACTAGAGATCCCTCAGACCCTT
TTAGTCAGTGTGGAAAATCTCTAGCAGTACGTATAGTAGTTCATGTCATCTTATTATTCAGTATTTATAA
CTTGCAAAGAAATGAATATCAGAGAGTGAGAGGAACTTGTTTATTGCAGCTTATAATGGTTACAAATAAA
GCAATAGCATCACAAATTTCACAAATAAAGCATTTTTTTCACTGCATTCTAGTTGTGGTTTGTCCAAACT
CATCAATGTATCTTATCATGTCTGGCTCTAGCTATCCCGCCCCTAACTCCGCCCATCCCGCCCCTAACTC
CGCCCAGTTCCGCCCATTCTCCGCCCCATGGCTGACTAATTTTTTTTATTTATGCAGAGGCCGAGGCCGC
CTCGGCCTCTGAGCTATTCCAGAAGTAGTGAGGAGGCTTTTTTGGAGGCCTAGGGACGTACCCAATTCGC
CCTATAGTGAGTCGTATTACGCGCGCTCACTGGCCGTCGTTTTACAACGTCGTGACTGGGAAAACCCTGG
CGTTACCCAACTTAATCGCCTTGCAGCACATCCCCCTTTCGCCAGCTGGCGTAATAGCGAAGAGGCCCGC
ACCGATCGCCCTTCCCAACAGTTGCGCAGCCTGAATGGCGAATGGG
[124 nt withheld, positions 7817-7940]
C
[91 nt withheld, positions 7942-8032]
A
[49 nt withheld, positions 8034-8082]
CCTTTGACGTTGGAGTCCACGTTCTTT
[37 nt withheld, positions 8110-8146]
ACCCTATCTCGGTCTATTCTTTTGATTTATAAGGGATTTTGCCGATTTCGGCCTATTGGTTAAAAAATGA
GCTGATTTAACAAAAATTTAACGCGAATTTTAACAAAATATTAACGCTTACAATTTAGGTGGCACTTTTC
GGGGAAATGTGCGCGGAACCCCTATTTGTTTATTTTTCTAAATACATTCAAATATGTATCCGCTCATGAG
ACAATAACCCTGATAAATGCTTCAATAATATTGAAAAAGGAAGAGTATGAGTATTCAACATTTCCGTGTC
GCCCTTATTCCCTTTTTTGCGGCATTTTGCCTTCCTGTTTTTGCTCACCCAGAAACGCTGGTGAAAGTAA
AAGATGCTGAAGATCAGTTGGGTGCACGAGTGGGTTACATCGAACTGGATCTCAACAGCGGTAAGATCCT
TGAGAGTTTTCGCCCCGAAGAACGTTTTCCAATGATGAGCACTTTTAAAGTTCTGCTATGTGGCGCGGTA
TTATCCCGTATTGACGCCGGGCAAGAGCAACTCGGTCGCCGCATACACTATTCTCAGAATGACTTGGTTG
AGTACTCACCAGTCACAGAAAAGCATCTTACGGATGGCATGACAGTAAGAGAATTATGCAGTGCTGCCAT
AACCATGAGTGATAACACTGCGGCCAACTTACTTCTGACAACGATCGGAGGACCGAAGGAGCTAACCGCT
TTTTTGCACAACATGGGGGATCATGTAACTCGCCTTGATCGTTGGGAACCGGAGCTGAATGAAGCCATAC
CAAACGACGAGCGTGACACCACGATGCCTGTAGCAATGGCAACAACGTTGCGCAAACTATTAACTGGCGA
ACTACTTACTCTAGCTTCCCGGCAACAATTAATAGACTGGATGGAGGCGGATAAAGTTGCAGGACCACTT
CTGCGCTCGGCCCTTCCGGCTGGCTGGTTTATTGCTGATAAATCTGGAGCCGGTGAGCGTGGGTCTCGCG
GTATCATTGCAGCACTGGGGCCAGATGGTAAGCCCTCCCGTATCGTAGTTATCTACACGACGGGGAGTCA
GGCAACTATGGATGAACGAAATAGACAGATCGCTGAGATAGGTGCCTCACTGATTAAGCATTGGTAACTG
TCAGACCAAGTTTACTCATATATACTTTAGATTGATTTAAAACTTCATTTTTAATTTAAAAGGATCTAGG
TGAAGATCCTTTTTGATAATCTCATGACCAAAATCCCTTAACGTGAGTTTTCGTTCCACTGAGCGTCAGA
CCCCGTAGAAAAGATCAAAGGATCTTCTTGAGATCCTTTTTTTCTGCGCGTAATCTGCTGCTTGCAAACA
AAAAAACCACCGCTACCAGCGGTGGTTTGTTTGCCGGATCAAGAGCTACCAACTCTTTTTCCGAAGGTAA
CTGGCTTCAGCAGAGCGCAGATACCAAATACTGTTCTTCTAGTGTAGCCGTAGTTAGGCCACCACTTCAA
GAACTCTGTAGCACCGCCTACATACCTCGCTCTGCTAATCCTGTTACCAGTGGCTGCTGCCAGTGGCGAT
AAGTCGTGTCTTACCGGGTTGGACTCAAGACGATAGTTACCGGATAAGGCGCAGCGGTCGGGCTGAACGG
GGGGTTCGTGCACACAGCCCAGCTTGGAGCGAACGACCTACACCGAACTGAGATACCTACAGCGTGAGCT
ATGAGAAAGCGCCACGCTTCCCGAAGGGAGAAAGGCGGACAGGTATCCGGTAAGCGGCAGGGTCGGAACA
GGAGAGCGCACGAGGGAGCTTCCAGGGGGAAACGCCTGGTATCTTTATAGTCCTGTCGGGTTTCGCCACC
TCTGACTTGAGCGTCGATTTTTGTGATGCTCGTCAGGGGGGCGGAGCCTATGGAAAAACGCCAGCAACGC
GGCCTTTTTACGGTTCCTGGCCTTTTGCTGGCCTTTTGCTCACATGTTCTTTCCTGCGTTATCCCCTGAT
TCTGTGGATAACCGTATTACCGCCTTTGAGTGAGCTGATACCGCTCGCCGCAGCCGAACGACCGAGCGCA
GCGAGTCAGTGAGCGAGGAAGCGGAAGAGCGCCCAATACGCAAACCGCCTCTCCCCGCGCGTTGGCCGAT
TCATTAATGCAGCTGGCACGACAGGTTTCCCGACTGGAAAGCGGGCAGTGAGCGCAACGCAATTAATGTG
AGTTAGCTCACTCATTAGGCACCCCAGGCTTTACACTTTATGCTTCCGGCTCGTATGTTGTGTGGAATTG
TGAGCGGATAACAATTTCACACAGGAAACAGCTATGACCATGATTACGCCAAGCGCGCAATTAACCCTCA
CTAAAGGGAACAAAAGCTGGAGCTGCAAGC
