>Addgene plasmid #143388 | TFORF2904 | depositor partial sequence | sequence record 282302 | Insert
ACCGCCACCATGGCAGTGCCGGCGGCTTTGATCCCTCCGACCCAGCTGGTCCCCCCTCAACCCCCAATCT
CCACGTCTGCTTCCTCCTCTGGCACCACCACCTCCACCTCTTCGGCGACTTCGTCTCCGGCTCCTTCCAT
CGGACCCCCGGCGTCCTCTGGGCCAACTCTGTTCCGCCCGGAGCCCATCGCTTCGGCGGCGGCGGCGGCG
GCCACAGTCACCTCTACCGGCGGCGGCGGCGGCGGCGGCGGCAGCGGAGGCGGCGGCGGCAGCAGCGGCA
ACGGAGGCGGCGGTGGCGGCGGCGGCGGTGGCAGCAACTGCAACCCCAACCTGGCGGCCGCGAGCAACGG
CAGCGGCGGCGGCGGCGGCGGCATCAGCGCTGGCGGCGGCGTCGCTTCCAGCACCCCCATCAACGCCAGC
ACCGGCAGCAGCAGCAGCAGCAGTAGCAGCAGCAGCAGCAGCAGCAGTAGTAGCAGCAGCAGCAGTAGCA
GCAGCAGCTGCGGCCCCCTCCCCGGGAAACCCGTGTACTCAACCCCGTCCCCAGTGGAAAACACCCCTCA
GAATAATGAGTGCAAAATGGTGGATCTGAGGGGGGCCAAAGTGGCTTCCTTCACGGTGGAGGGCTGCGAG
CTGATCTGCCTGCCCCAGGCTTTCGACCTGTTCCTGAAGCACTTGGTGGGGGGCTTGCATACGGTCTACA
CCAAGCTGAAGCGGCTGGAGATCACGCCGGTGGTGTGCAATGTGGAACAAGTTCGCATCCTGAGGGGACT
GGGCGCCATCCAGCCAGGAGTGAACCGCTGCAAACTCATCTCCAGGAAGGACTTCGAGACCCTCTACAAT
GACTGCACCAACGCAAGTTCTAGACCTGGAAGGCCTCCTAAGAGGACTCAAAGTGTCACCTCCCCAGAGA
ACTCTCACATCATGCCGCATTCTGTCCCTGGTCTCATGTCTCCTGGGATAATTCCACCAACAGGTCTGAC
AGCAGCCGCTGCAGCAGCTGCTGCTGCTACCAATGCAGCTATTGCTGAAGCAATGAAGGTGAAAAAAATC
AAATTAGAAGCCATGAGCAACTATCATGCCAGTAATAACCAACATGGAGCAGACTCTGAAAACGGGGACA
TGAATTCAAGTGTCGGACTGGAACTTCCTTTTATGATGATGCCCCACCCTCTAATTCCTGTCAGCCTACC
TCCAGCATCTGTCACCATGGCAATGAGCCAGATGAACCACCTCAGCACCATTGCAAATATGGCAGCAGCA
GCACAAGTTCAGAGTCCCCCATCCAGAGTTGAGACATCAGTTATTAAGGAGCGTGTTCCTGATAGCCCCT
CACCTGCCCCCTCTCTGGAGGAGGGGAGAAGGCCTGGCAGTCACCCATCATCACATCGCAGCAGCAGCGT
GTCCAGCTCCCCTGCTCGGACTGAGAGCTCTTCTGACAGAATCCCGGTCCATCAGAATGGGTTGTCCATG
AACCAGATGCTGATGGGCTTATCACCAAATGTACTTCCTGGGCCCAAAGAGGGAGATTTGGCCGGTCATG
ACATGGGACATGAGTCAAAAAGGATGCATATTGAAAAAGATGAGACCCCGCTTTCTACACCAACCGCAAG
AGACAGCCTTGACAAACTCTCTCTAACTGGGCATGGACAACCACTGCCTCCAGGTTTTCCATCTCCTTTT
CTGTTTCCTGATGGACTGTCTTCCATCGAGACTCTTCTGACTAACATACAGGGGCTGTTGAAAGTTGCCA
TAGATAATGCCAGAGCTCAAGAGAAACAGGTCCAACTGGAAAAAACTGAGCTGAAGATGGATTTTTTAAG
GGAAAGAGAACTAAGGGAAACACTTGAGAAGCAGTTGGCTATGGAACAAAAGAATAGAGCCATAGTTCAA
AAGAGGCTAAAGAAGGAGAAGAAGGCAAAGAGAAAATTGCAGGAAGCACTTGAGTTTGAGACGAAACGGC
GTGAACAAGCAGAACAGACGCTAAAACAGGCAGCTTCAACAGATAGTCTCAGGGTCTTAAATGACTCTCT
GACCCCAGAGATAGAGGCTGACCGCAGTGGCGGCAGAACAGATGCTGAAAGGACAATACAAGATGGAAGA
CTGTATTTGAAAACTACTGTCATGTACTAGTAATGAACTAGTCCGTAACTTGAAAGTATTTCGATTTCTT
GGCTTTATATATCTTGTGGAAAGGACGAGGCTTATAGTCGTAGGCGGGTGCC
