>Addgene plasmid #143388 | TFORF2904 | depositor partial sequence | sequence record 282303 | Barcode
GGCTTATAGTCGTAGGCGGGTGCC
